>Addgene plasmid #35977 | MDH1-PGK-FLAG-TAT-86-A | depositor full sequence | sequence record 44489 | MDH1-PGK-FLAG-TAT-86-A sequence 6566 bps
TGAAAGACCCCACCTGTAGGTTTGGCAAGCTAGCTTAAGTAACGCCATTTTGCAAGGCATGGAAAATACA
TAACTGAGAATAGAGAAGTTCAGATCAAGGTTAGGAACAGAGAGACAGCAGAATATGGGCCAAACAGGAT
ATCTGTGGTAAGCAGTTCCTGCCCCGGCTCAGGGCCAAGAACAGATGGTCCCCAGATGCGGTCCCGCCCT
CAGCAGTTTCTAGAGAACCATCAGATGTTTCCAGGGTGCCCCAAGGACCTGAAAATGACCCTGTGCCTTA
TTTGAACTAACCAATCAGTTCGCTTCTCGCTTCTGTTCGCGCGCTTCTGCTCCCCGAGCTCAATAAAAGA
GCCCACAACCCCTCACTCGGCGCGCCAGTCCTCCGATAGACTGCGTCGCCCGGGTACCCGTATTCCCAAT
AAAGCCTCTTGCTGTTTGCATCCGAATCGTGGACTCGCTGATCCTTGGGAGGGTCTCCTCAGATTGATTG
ACTGCCCACCTCGGGGGTCTTTCATTTGGAGGTTCCACCGAGATTTGGAGACCCCTGCCTAGGGACCACC
GACCCCCCCGCCGGGAGGTAAGCTGGCCAGCGGTCGTTTCGTGTCTGTCTCTGTCTTTGTGCGTGTTTGT
GCCGGCATCTAATGTTTGCGCCTGCGTCTGTACTAGTTAGCTAACTAGCTCTGTATCTGGCGGACCCGTG
GTGGAACTGACGAGTTCTGAACACCCGGCCGCAACCCTGGGAGACGTCCCAGGGACTTTGGGGGCCGTTT
TTGTGGCCCGACCTGAGGAAGGGAGTCGATGTGGAATCCGACCCCGTCAGGATATGTGGTTCTGGTAGGA
GACGAGAACCTAAAACAGTTCCCGCCTCCGTCTGAATTTTTGCTTTCGGTTTGGAACCGAAGCCGCGCGT
CTTGTCTGCTGCAGCGCTGCAGCATCGTTCTGTGTTGTCTCTGTCTGACTGTGTTTCTGTATTTGTCTGA
AAATTAGGGCCAGACTGTTACCACTCCCTTAAGTTTGACCTTAGGTCACTGGAAAGATGTCGAGCGGATC
GCTCACAACCAGTCGGTAGATGTCAAGAAGAGACGTTGGGTTACCTTCTGCTCTGCAGAATGGCCAACCT
TTAACGTCGGATGGCCGCGAGACGGCACCTTTAACCGAGACCTCATCACCCAGGTTAAGATCAAGGTCTT
TTCACCTGGCCCGCATGGACACCCAGACCAGGTCCCCTACATCGTGACCTGGGAAGCCTTGGCTTTTGAC
CCCCCTCCCTGGGTCAAGCCCTTTGTACACCCTAAGCCTCCGCCTCCTCTTCCTCCATCCGCCCCGTCTC
TCCCCCTTGAACCTCCTCGTTCGACCCCGCCTCGATCCTCCCTTTATCCAGCCCTCACTCCTTCTCTAGG
CGCCGGAATTAGATCTTATATGGGGCACCCCCGCCCCTTGTAAACTTCCCTGACCCTGACATGACAAGAG
TTACTAACAGCCCCTCTCTCCAAGCTCACTTACAGGCTCTCTACTTAGTCCAGCACGAAGTCTGGAGACC
TCTGGCGGCAGCCTACCAAGAACAACTGGACCGACCGGTGGTACCTCACCCTTACCGAGTCGGCGACACA
GTGTGGGTCCGCCGACACCAGACTAAGAACCTAGAACCTCGCTGGAAAGGACCTTACACAGTCCTGCTGA
CCACCCCCACCGCCCTCAAAGTAGACGGCATCGCAGCTTGGATACACGCCGCCCACGTGAAGGCTGCCGA
CCCCGGGGGTGGACCATCCTCTAGACTGCCGGATCAATTCCTACCGGGTAGGGGAGGCGCTTTTCCCAAG
GCAGTCTGGAGCATGCGCTTTAGCGGCCCCGCTGGGCACTTGGCGCTACACAAGTGGCCTCTGGCCTCGC
ACACATTCCACATCCACCGGTAGGCGCCAACCGGCTCCGTTCTTTGGTGGCCCCTTCGCGCCACCTTCTA
CTCCTCCCCTAGTCAGGAAGTTCCCCCCCGCCCCGCAGCTCGCGTCGTGCAGGACGTGACAAATGGAAGT
AGCACGTCTCACTAGTCTCGTGCAGATGGACAGCACCGCTGAGCAATGGAAGCGGGTAGGCCTTTGGGGC
AGCGGCCAATAGCAGCTTTGGCTCCTTCGCTTTCTGGGCTCAGAGGCTGGGAAGGGGTGGGTCCGGGGGC
GGGCTCAGGGGCGGGCTCAGGGGCGGGGCGGGCGCCCGAAGGTCCTCCGGAGGCCCGGCATTCTGCACGC
TTCAAAAGCGCACGTCTGCCGCGCTGTTCTCCTCTTCCTCATCTCCGGGCCTTTCGACCTGCACCATGGA
CTACAAAGACCATGACGGTGATTATAAAGATCATGACATCGATTACAAGGATGACGATGACAAGCTTGCG
GCCGCGAATTCAGATCCGGTAGATCCTAGCCTAGAGCCCTGGAACCATCCGGGAAGTCAGCCTAAAACTC
CTTGTAACAAGTGTTACTGTAAAGTGTGTTGCTATCATTGCCAATGCTGCTTTCTGAACAAGGGCTTAGG
CATCTCCTATGGCAGGAAGAAGCGGAAACCCCGACGAGGAACTCCTCAGAGCAATAAGGATCATCAAAAT
CCTATACCAAAGCAACCCATACCCCGAACCCAAGGGGACTCGACAGGCCCGGAAGAACAGTAGGTCGACC
TGCAGCCAAGCTTATCGATAAAATAAAAGATTTTATTTAGTCTCCAGAAAAAGGGGGGAATGAAAGACCC
CACCTGTAGGTTTGGCAAGAATTCGTTTAAACGGGCTCGAGTGGTCTCATACAGAACTTATAAGATTCCC
AAATCCAAAGACATTTCACGTTTATGGTGATTTCCCAGAACACATAGCGACATGCAAATATTGGGATCCG
CTAGCTTAAGTAACGCCATTTTGCAAGGCATGGAAAATACATAACTGAGAATAGAGAAGTTCAGATCAAG
GTTAGGAACAGAGAGACAGCAGAATATGGGCCAAACAGGATATCTGTGGTAAGCAGTTCCTGCCCCGGCT
CAGGGCCAAGAACAGATGGTCCCCAGATGCGGTCCCGCCCTCAGCAGTTTCTAGAGAACCATCAGATGTT
TCCAGGGTGCCCCAAGGACCTGAAAATGACCCTGTGCCTTATTTGAACTAACCAATCAGTTCGCTTCTCG
CTTCTGTTCGCGCGCTTCTGCTCCCCGAGCTCAATAAAAGAGCCCACAACCCCTCACTCGGCGCGCCAGT
CCTCCGATAGACTGCGTCGCCCGGGTACCCGTGTATCCAATAAACCCTCTTGCAGTTGCATCCGACTTGT
GGTCTCGCTGTTCCTTGGGAGGGTCTCCTCTGAGTGATTGACTACCCGTCAGCGGGGGTCTTTCATGGGT
AACAGTTTCTTGAAGTTGGAGAACAACATTCTGAGGGTAGGAGTCGAATATTAAGTAATCCTGACTCAAT
TAGCCACTGTTTTGAATCCACATACTCCAATACTCCTGAAATAGTTCATTATGGACAGCGCAGAAGAGCT
GGGGAGAATTAATTCGTAATCATGGTCATAGCTGTTTCCTGTGTGAAATTGTTATCCGCTCACAATTCCA
CACAACATACGAGCCGGAAGCATAAAGTGTAAAGCCTGGGGTGCCTAATGAGTGAGCTAACTCACATTAA
TTGCGTTGCGCTCACTGCCCGCTTTCCAGTCGGGAAACCTGTCGTGCCAGCTGCATTAATGAATCGGCCA
ACGCGCGGGGAGAGGCGGTTTGCGTATTGGGCGCTCTTCCGCTTCCTCGCTCACTGACTCGCTGCGCTCG
GTCGTTCGGCTGCGGCGAGCGGTATCAGCTCACTCAAAGGCGGTAATACGGTTATCCACAGAATCAGGGG
ATAACGCAGGAAAGAACATGTGAGCAAAAGGCCAGCAAAAGGCCAGGAACCGTAAAAAGGCCGCGTTGCT
GGCGTTTTTCCATAGGCTCCGCCCCCCTGACGAGCATCACAAAAATCGACGCTCAAGTCAGAGGTGGCGA
AACCCGACAGGACTATAAAGATACCAGGCGTTTCCCCCTGGAAGCTCCCTCGTGCGCTCTCCTGTTCCGA
CCCTGCCGCTTACCGGATACCTGTCCGCCTTTCTCCCTTCGGGAAGCGTGGCGCTTTCTCATAGCTCACG
CTGTAGGTATCTCAGTTCGGTGTAGGTCGTTCGCTCCAAGCTGGGCTGTGTGCACGAACCCCCCGTTCAG
CCCGACCGCTGCGCCTTATCCGGTAACTATCGTCTTGAGTCCAACCCGGTAAGACACGACTTATCGCCAC
TGGCAGCAGCCACTGGTAACAGGATTAGCAGAGCGAGGTATGTAGGCGGTGCTACAGAGTTCTTGAAGTG
GTGGCCTAACTACGGCTACACTAGAAGGACAGTATTTGGTATCTGCGCTCTGCTGAAGCCAGTTACCTTC
GGAAAAAGAGTTGGTAGCTCTTGATCCGGCAAACAAACCACCGCTGGTAGCGGTGGTTTTTTTGTTTGCA
AGCAGCAGATTACGCGCAGAAAAAAAGGATCTCAAGAAGATCCTTTGATCTTTTCTACGGGGTCTGACGC
TCAGTGGAACGAAAACTCACGTTAAGGGATTTTGGTCATGAGATTATCAAAAAGGATCTTCACCTAGATC
CTTTTAAATTAAAAATGAAGTTTTAAATCAATCTAAAGTATATATGAGTAAACTTGGTCTGACAGTTACC
AATGCTTAATCAGTGAGGCACCTATCTCAGCGATCTGTCTATTTCGTTCATCCATAGTTGCCTGACTCCC
CGTCGTGTAGATAACTACGATACGGGAGGGCTTACCATCTGGCCCCAGTGCTGCAATGATACCGCGAGAC
CCACGCTCACCGGCTCCAGATTTATCAGCAATAAACCAGCCAGCCGGAAGGGCCGAGCGCAGAAGTGGTC
CTGCAACTTTATCCGCCTCCATCCAGTCTATTAATTGTTGCCGGGAAGCTAGAGTAAGTAGTTCGCCAGT
TAATAGTTTGCGCAACGTTGTTGCCATTGCTACAGGCATCGTGGTGTCACGCTCGTCGTTTGGTATGGCT
TCATTCAGCTCCGGTTCCCAACGATCAAGGCGAGTTACATGATCCCCCATGTTGTGCAAAAAAGCGGTTA
GCTCCTTCGGTCCTCCGATCGTTGTCAGAAGTAAGTTGGCCGCAGTGTTATCACTCATGGTTATGGCAGC
ACTGCATAATTCTCTTACTGTCATGCCATCCGTAAGATGCTTTTCTGTGACTGGTGAGTACTCAACCAAG
TCATTCTGAGAATAGTGTATGCGGCGACCGAGTTGCTCTTGCCCGGCGTCAATACGGGATAATACCGCGC
CACATAGCAGAACTTTAAAAGTGCTCATCATTGGAAAACGTTCTTCGGGGCGAAAACTCTCAAGGATCTT
ACCGCTGTTGAGATCCAGTTCGATGTAACCCACTCGTGCACCCAACTGATCTTCAGCATCTTTTACTTTC
ACCAGCGTTTCTGGGTGAGCAAAAACAGGAAGGCAAAATGCCGCAAAAAAGGGAATAAGGGCGACACGGA
AATGTTGAATACTCATACTCTTCCTTTTTCAATATTATTGAAGCATTTATCAGGGTTATTGTCTCATGAG
CGGATACATATTTGAATGTATTTAGAAAAATAAACAAATAGGGGTTCCGCGCACATTTCCCCGAAAAGTG
CCACCTGACGTCTAAGAAACCATTATTATCATGACATTAACCTATAAAAATAGGCGTATCACGAGGCCCT
TTCGTCTCGCGCGTTTCGGTGATGACGGTGAAAACCTCTGACACATGCAGCTCCCGGAGACGGTCACAGC
TTGTCTGTAAGCGGATGCCGGGAGCAGACAAGCCCGTCAGGGCGCGTCAGCGGGTGTTGGCGGGTGTCGG
GGCTGGCTTAACTATGCGGCATCAGAGCAGATTGTACTGAGAGTGCACCATATGCGGTGTGAAATACCGC
ACAGATGCGTAAGGAGAAAATACCGCATCAGGCGCCATTCGCCATTCAGGCTGCGCAACTGTTGGGAAGG
GCGATCGGTGCGGGCCTCTTCGCTATTACGCCAGCTGGCGAAAGGGGGATGTGCTGCAAGGCGATTAAGT
TGGGTAACGCCAGGGTTTTCCCAGTCACGACGTTGTAAAACGACGGCCAGTGCCAAGCTCGCTCTCCCTT
ATGCGACTCCTGCATTAGGAAGCAGCCCAGTAGTAGGTTGAGGCCGTTGAGCACCGCCGCCGCAAGGAAT
GGTGCATGCAAGGAGATGGCGCCCAACAGTCCCCCGGCCACGGGGCCTGCCACCATACCCACGCCGAAAC
AAGCGCTCATGAGCCCGAAGTGGCGAGCCCGATCTTCCCCATCGGTGATGTCGGCGATATAGGCGCCAGC
AACCGCACCTGTGGCGCCGGTGATGCCGGCCACGATGCGTCCGGCGTAGAGGATCGATTAGTCCAATTTG
TTAAAGACAGGATATCAGTGGTCCAGGCTCTAGTTTTGACTCAACAATATCACCAGCTGAAGCCTATAGA
GTACGAGCCATAGATAAAATAAAAGATTTTATTTAGTCTCCAGAAAAAGGGGGGAA
Features (pLannotate 1.2.2; 22 found; start..end, strand, type, name):
    580..921     +  misc_feature   MESV Ψ: packaging signal of murine embryonic stem cell virus
    988..1404    +  CDS            gag (truncated): truncated Moloney murine leukemia virus (MMLV) gag gene lacking the start codon
   1411..1778    +  misc_feature   pol region: Moloney murine leukemia virus (MMLV) pol region containing the splice acceptor site
   1796..2296    +  promoter       PGK promoter: mouse phosphoglycerate kinase 1 promoter
   2309..2374    +  CDS            3xFLAG: three tandem FLAG® epitope tags, followed by an enterokinase cleavage site
   2393..2647    +  CDS            tat: TAT_HV1Z2 - Experimental evidence at protein level: Swiss-Prot protein existence level 1. Extracellular circulating Tat can be endocytosed by surrounding uninfected cells via the binding to several surface receptors such as CD26, CXCR4, heparan sulfate proteoglycans (HSPG) or LDLR. Neurons are rarely infected, but they internalize Tat via their LDLR. Through its interaction with nuclear HATs, Tat is potentially able to control the acetylation-dependent cellular gene expression. Modulates the expression of many cellular genes involved in cell survival, proliferation or in coding for cytokines o
   2719..2749    +  LTR            3' LTR (ΔU3) (fragment): self-inactivating 3' long terminal repeat (LTR) from Moloney murine leukemia virus
   2771..2861    -  promoter       H1 promoter: human H1 RNA promoter
   2870..3356    +  LTR            3' LTR (fragment): 3' long terminal repeat from murine embryonic stem cell virus
   3549..3565    -  protein_bind   lac operator: The lac repressor binds to the lac operator to inhibit transcription in E. coli. This inhibition can be relieved by adding lactose or isopropyl-β-D-thiogalactopyranoside (IPTG). lac repressor encoded by lacI
   3573..3603    -  promoter       lac promoter: promoter for the E. coli lac operon
   3618..3639    -  protein_bind   CAP binding site: CAP binding activates transcription in the presence of cAMP. E. coli catabolite activator protein
   3652..3744    -  CDS            lacI (fragment): lac repressor; lacI; The lac repressor binds to the lac operator to inhibit transcription in E. coli. This inhibition can be relieved by adding lactose or isopropyl-β-D-thiogalactopyranoside (IPTG).
   3927..4515    -  rep_origin     ori: high-copy-number ColE1/pMB1/pBR322/pUC origin of replication
   4686..5546    -  CDS            AmpR: β-lactamase; bla; confers resistance to ampicillin, carbenicillin, and related antibiotics
   5547..5651    -  promoter       AmpR promoter: bla
   5746..5781    +  CDS            rop (fragment): Rop protein, which maintains plasmids at low copy number; rop
   5883..5982    +  misc_feature   bom (fragment): basis of mobility region from pBR322
   5988..6142    -  CDS            lacZα (fragment): LacZα fragment of β-galactosidase; lacZ fragment
   6150..6425    -  CDS            TcR (fragment): tetracycline efflux protein; tet; confers resistance to tetracycline
   6423..6523    +  CDS            env (fragment): murine leukemia virus gPr80 envelope polyprotein precursor; env; proteolytically cleaved into gp70SU and p15TM subunits
   6565..516     +  LTR            5' LTR (across the origin): 5' long terminal repeat from murine embryonic stem cell virus
