[The description below was written by a language model from this plasmid's Addgene catalogue record and pLannotate feature annotations shown in this document.]
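Description:
MDH1-PGK-FLAG-TAT-86-A is a murine gammaretroviral expression vector built on the MDH1-PGK-GFP_2.0 backbone and carrying the HIV-1 transactivator Tat. The name and the 258 bp insert size point to the 86-residue form, and the record specifies an "A" clade sequence. The insert was cloned between NotI and SalI sites downstream of the mouse PGK promoter. Because the annotated sequence contains no GFP feature and its 6,566 nt length is shorter than the listed backbone, the Tat cassette appears to occupy the position of the parental GFP reporter, although the record does not say so outright. The catalogue lists an N-terminal FLAG tag, which the feature table annotates as a 3xFLAG epitope with an enterokinase site just upstream of the tat coding sequence.

The viral framework consists of a murine embryonic stem cell virus 5' LTR, the MESV Ψ packaging signal, a truncated MMLV gag lacking its start codon, and a pol fragment containing the splice acceptor. Together these allow the transcript to be packaged when viral proteins are supplied in trans by packaging cells. The 3' LTR region carries a human H1 RNA polymerase III promoter in reverse orientation. This is a backbone feature intended for short hairpin RNA expression, which accounts for the RNAi vector classification, but no hairpin insert is recorded here. In bacteria the plasmid replicates from a high-copy ColE1/pUC-type origin and is selected with ampicillin via β-lactamase. Fragments of lac, rop, bom, TcR and env sequences are nonfunctional cloning remnants.

The construct suits transient or stable retroviral expression of epitope-tagged Tat in mammalian cells. The associated publication concerns Tat-mediated neuroinflammation and its inhibition by didehydro-cortistatin A.
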