Addgene plasmid #35977: MDH1-PGK-FLAG-TAT-86-A
Depositing lab: Susana Valente. Depositing organization: UF Scripps Biomedical Research. Publication: Didehydro-cortistatin A inhibits HIV-1 Tat mediated neuroinflammation and prevents potentiation of cocaine reward in Tat transgenic mice. Mediouni S, Jablonski J, Paris JJ, Clementz MA, Thenin-Houssier S, McLaughlin JP, Valente ST. Curr HIV Res. 2015;13(1):64-79. PubMed 25613133.
Backbone
  Vector backbone: MDH1-PGK-GFP_2.0
  Backbone manufacturer: Addgene Plasmid Repository
  Backbone size w/o insert (bp): 6963
  Vector type: Mammalian Expression, Retroviral, RNAi
Growth in bacteria
  Bacterial resistance: Ampicillin, 100 μg/mL
  Growth temperature: 37°C
  Growth strain: DH5alpha
  Copy number: High Copy
Gene/Insert
  Gene/Insert name: transactivating protein (alt name: tat; p14)
  Species: Human Immunodeficiency Virus
  Insert size (bp): 258
  Mutation: From the "A" HIV clade
  GenBank ID: 155871
  Entrez Gene: tat (a.k.a. HIV1gp5)
  Tag / fusion protein: Flag (N terminal on insert)
  Cloning method: Restriction Enzyme; 5′ cloning site NotI (not destroyed); 3′ cloning site SalI (not destroyed)
  Sequencing primers: 5′ mPGK fwd; 3′ H1 primer
Terms and licenses: Academic/Nonprofit Terms; Industry Terms: Not Available to Industry
How to cite: MDH1-PGK-FLAG-TAT-86-A was a gift from Susana Valente (Addgene plasmid # 35977 ; http://n2t.net/addgene:35977 ; RRID:Addgene_35977)
