>Addgene plasmid #35977 | MDH1-PGK-FLAG-TAT-86-A | addgene partial sequence | sequence record 45207 | mPGK-F 5'-cattctgcacgcttcaaaag-3'
TCTTCTCATCTCCGGGCCTTTCGACCTGCACCATGGACTACAAAGACCATGACGGTGATTATAAAGATCA
TGACATCGATTACAAGGATGACGATGACAAGCTTGCGGCCGCGAATTCAGATCCGGTAGATCCTAGCCTA
GAGCCCTGGAACCATCCGGGAAGTCAGCCTAAAACTCCTTGTAACAAGTGTTACTGTAAAGTGTGTTGCT
ATCATTGCCAATGCTGCTTTCTGAACAAGGGCTTAGGCATCTCCTATGGCAGGAAGAAGCGGAAACCCCG
ACGAGGAACTCCTCAGAGCAATAAGGATCATCAAAATCCTATACCAAAGCAACCCATACCCCGAACCCAA
GGGGACTCGACAGGCCCGGAAGAACAGTAGGTCGACCTGCAGCCAAGCTTATCGATAAAATAAAAGATTT
TATTTAGTCTCCAGAAAAAGGGGGGAATGAAAGACCCCACCTGTAGGTTTGGCAAGAATTCGTTTAAACG
GGCTCGAGTGGTCTCATACAGAACTTATAAGATTCCCAAATCCAAAGACATTTCACGTTTATGGTGATTT
CCCAGAACACATAGCGACATGCAAATATTGGGATCCGCTAGCTTAAGTAACGCCATTTTGCAAGGCATGG
AAAATACATAACTGAGAATAGAGAAGTTCAGATCAAGGTTAGGAACAGAGAGACAGCAGAATATGGGCCA
AACAGGATATCTGTGGTAAGCAGTTCCTGCCCCGGCTCAGGGCCAAGAACAGATGGTCCCCAGATGCGGT
CCCGCCCTCAGCAGTTTCTAGAGAACCATCAGATGTTTCCAGGGTGCCCCAAGGACCTGAAATGACCCTG
TGCCTTATTTGAACTAACCAATCAGTTCGCTTC
